Addgene plasmid #32712: hTLR3-pcDNA3
Depositing lab: Saumen Sarkar. Depositing organization: University of Pittsburgh (University, School of Medicine, and Cancer Institute). Publication: High-throughput screening for TLR3-IFN regulatory factor 3 signaling pathway modulators identifies several antipsychotic drugs as TLR inhibitors. Zhu J, Smith K, Hsieh PN, Mburu YK, Chattopadhyay S, Sen GC, Sarkar SN. J Immunol. 2010 May 15;184(10):5768-76. Epub 2010 Apr 9. 10.4049/jimmunol.0903559 PubMed 20382888.
Backbone
  Vector backbone: pcDNA3
  Backbone size w/o insert (bp): 5400
  Vector type: Mammalian Expression
Growth in bacteria
  Bacterial resistance: Ampicillin, 100 μg/mL
  Growth temperature: 37°C
  Growth strain: DH5alpha
  Copy number: High Copy
Gene/Insert
  Gene/Insert name: TLR3
  Species: H. sapiens (human)
  Entrez Gene: TLR3 (a.k.a. CD283, IIAE2, IMD83)
  Promoter: CMV
  Tag / fusion protein: Preprototrypsin (N terminal on insert); FLAG (N terminal on insert)
  Cloning method: Restriction Enzyme; 5′ cloning site EcoRI (not destroyed); 3′ cloning site XhoI (not destroyed)
  Sequencing primers: 5′ T7; 3′ SP6
Terms and licenses: Academic/Nonprofit Terms; Industry Terms: Not Available to Industry
Depositor comments: Please note that the E127G point mutation does not affect the function of this plasmid.
How to cite: hTLR3-pcDNA3 was a gift from Saumen Sarkar (Addgene plasmid # 32712 ; http://n2t.net/addgene:32712 ; RRID:Addgene_32712)
