[The description below was written by a language model from this plasmid's Addgene catalogue record and pLannotate feature annotations shown in this document.]
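Description:
hTLR3-pcDNA3 is a mammalian expression plasmid built on the pcDNA3 backbone that carries human Toll-like receptor 3 (TLR3). The full depositor sequence is about 8.2 kb. It is propagated in E. coli as a high-copy plasmid through a ColE1/pUC-type origin with ampicillin selection (AmpR, β-lactamase), and it also carries an f1 origin. For selection in mammalian cells, an SV40 early promoter drives a neomycin/kanamycin phosphotransferase gene followed by an SV40 polyadenylation signal, which allows G418 selection of stable transfectants.

The TLR3 coding sequence was cloned between EcoRI and XhoI sites, both retained. It is transcribed from the human cytomegalovirus immediate-early enhancer and promoter, and the transcript is terminated by the bovine growth hormone poly(A) signal. Upstream of the receptor sequence is a preprotrypsin leader, a heterologous signal peptide that directs the protein into the secretory pathway, and the catalogue entry lists an N-terminal FLAG epitope. The feature table does not annotate the FLAG tag separately, though a short unannotated gap lies between the leader and the TLR3 sequence. Flanking T7 and SP6 promoters serve as sequencing primer sites. A few short annotated fragments (ble, lacI, HIV-1 LTR, bom) are probably backbone remnants or partial annotation matches rather than functional elements.

TLR3 senses double-stranded RNA and signals through the adapter TRIF to activate NF-κB and IRF3. The associated publication used high-throughput screening to find modulators of the TLR3–IRF3 pathway, so the construct suits reconstituting or overexpressing epitope-tagged TLR3 in cultured cells for signalling assays. The depositor notes an E127G point mutation that is reported not to affect function.
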