Features (pLannotate 1.2.2; 22 found; start..end, strand, type, name):
     52..96      +  CDS            preprotrypsin leader: leader sequence from mouse preprotrypsin
    124..2784    +  CDS            TLR3: TLR3_HUMAN - Experimental evidence at protein level: Swiss-Prot protein existence level 1. Key component of innate and adaptive immunity. TLRs (Toll- like receptors) control host immune response against pathogens through recognition of molecular patterns specific to microorganisms. TLR3 is a nucleotide-sensing TLR which is activated by double-stranded RNA, a sign of viral infection. Acts via the adapter TRIF/TICAM1, leading to NF-kappa-B activation, IRF3 nuclear translocation, cytokine secretion and the inflammatory response. From Homo sapiens (Human).
   2815..2833    -  promoter       SP6 promoter: promoter for bacteriophage SP6 RNA polymerase
   2859..3083    +  polyA_signal   bGH poly(A) signal: bovine growth hormone polyadenylation signal
   3087..3108    +  promoter       SV40 promoter (fragment): SV40 enhancer and early promoter
   3129..3557    +  rep_origin     f1 ori (sequence partly withheld): f1 bacteriophage origin of replication; arrow indicates direction of (+) strand synthesis
   3571..3901    +  promoter       SV40 promoter: SV40 enhancer and early promoter
   3968..4759    +  CDS            neo: KKA2_KLEPN - Also known as kan, nptII. Experimental evidence at protein level: Swiss-Prot protein existence level 1. Resistance to kanamycin, neomycin, paromomycin, ribostamycin, butirosin and gentamicin B. From Klebsiella pneumoniae.
   4783..4941    +  CDS            ble (fragment): BLE_KLEPN - Experimental evidence at protein level: Swiss-Prot protein existence level 1. Binding protein with a strong affinity to the bleomycin family of antibiotics. Binds to CL990; an antimitotic-antibiotic compound. From Klebsiella pneumoniae.
   4936..5057    +  polyA_signal   SV40 poly(A) signal: SV40 polyadenylation signal
   5130..5146    -  protein_bind   lac operator: The lac repressor binds to the lac operator to inhibit transcription in E. coli. This inhibition can be relieved by adding lactose or isopropyl-β-D-thiogalactopyranoside (IPTG). lac repressor encoded by lacI
   5154..5184    -  promoter       lac promoter: promoter for the E. coli lac operon
   5199..5220    -  protein_bind   CAP binding site: CAP binding activates transcription in the presence of cAMP. E. coli catabolite activator protein
   5233..5325    -  CDS            lacI (fragment): lac repressor; lacI; The lac repressor binds to the lac operator to inhibit transcription in E. coli. This inhibition can be relieved by adding lactose or isopropyl-β-D-thiogalactopyranoside (IPTG).
   5508..6096    -  rep_origin     ori: high-copy-number ColE1/pMB1/pBR322/pUC origin of replication
   6267..7127    -  CDS            AmpR: β-lactamase; bla; confers resistance to ampicillin, carbenicillin, and related antibiotics
   7128..7232    -  promoter       AmpR promoter: bla
   7299..7343    -  misc_feature   bom (fragment): basis of mobility region from pBR322
   7498..7877    +  enhancer       CMV enhancer: human cytomegalovirus immediate early enhancer
   7878..8081    +  promoter       CMV promoter: human cytomegalovirus (CMV) immediate early promoter
   8077..8110    +  LTR            5' LTR (truncated) (fragment): truncated 5' long terminal repeat (LTR) from HIV-1
   8126..8144    +  promoter       T7 promoter: promoter for bacteriophage T7 RNA polymerase
>Addgene plasmid #32712 | hTLR3-pcDNA3 | depositor full sequence | sequence record 38363 | hTLR3-pcDNA3 sequence 8158 bps
GTACCGAGCTCGGATCCACTAGTAACGGCCGCCAGTGTGCTGGAATTCACCATGTCTGCACTTCTGATCC
TAGCTCTTGTTGGAGCTGCAGTTGCTGACTACAAAGACGATGACGACAAGCTTGGGATGCTGTGTGCATC
CTCCACCACCAAGTGCACTGTTAGCCATGAAGTTGCTGACTGCAGCCACCTGAAGTTGACTCAGGTACCC
GATGATCTACCCACAAACATAACAGTGTTGAACCTTACCCATAATCAACTCAGAAGATTACCAGCCGCCA
ACTTCACAAGGTATAGCCAGCTAACTAGCTTGGATGTAGGATTTAACACCATCTCAAAACTGGAGCCAGA
ATTGTGCCAGAAACTTCCCATGTTAAAAGTTTTGAACCTCCAGCACAATGAGCTATCTCAACTTTCTGAT
AAAACCTTTGCCTTCTGCACGAATTTGACTGAACTCCATCTCATGTCCAACTCAATCCAGAAAATTAAAA
ATAATCCCTTTGTCAAGCAGAAGAATTTAATCACATTAGATCTGTCTCATAATGGCTTGTCATCTACAAA
ATTAGGAACTCAGGTTCAGCTGGAAAATCTCCAAGAGCTTCTATTATCAAACAATAAAATTCAAGCGCTA
AAAAGTGAAGAACTGGATATCTTTGCCAATTCATCTTTAAAAAAATTAGAGTTGTCATCGAATCAAATTA
AAGAGTTTTCTCCAGGGTGTTTTCACGCAATTGGAAGATTATTTGGCCTCTTTCTGAACAATGTCCAGCT
GGGTCCCAGCCTTACAGAGAAGCTATGTTTGGAATTAGCAAACACAAGCATTCGGAATCTGTCTCTGAGT
AACAGCCAGCTGTCCACCACCAGCAATACAACTTTCTTGGGACTAAAGTGGACAAATCTCACTATGCTCG
ATCTTTCCTACAACAACTTAAATGTGGTTGGTAACGATTCCTTTGCTTGGCTTCCACAACTAGAATATTT
CTTCCTAGAGTATAATAATATACAGCATTTGTTTTCTCACTCTTTGCACGGGCTTTTCAATGTGAGGTAC
CTGAATTTGAAACGGTCTTTTACTAAACAAAGTATTTCCCTTGCCTCACTCCCCAAGATTGATGATTTTT
CTTTTCAGTGGCTAAAATGTTTGGAGCACCTTAACATGGAAGATAATGATATTCCAGGCATAAAAAGCAA
TATGTTCACAGGATTGATAAACCTGAAATACTTAAGTCTATCCAACTCCTTTACAAGTTTGCGAACTTTG
ACAAATGAAACATTTGTATCACTTGCTCATTCTCCCTTACACATACTCAACCTAACCAAGAATAAAATCT
CAAAAATAGAGAGTGATGCTTTCTCTTGGTTGGGCCACCTAGAAGTACTTGACCTGGGCCTTAATGAAAT
TGGGCAAGAACTCACAGGCCAGGAATGGAGAGGTCTAGAAAATATTTTCGAAATCTATCTTTCCTACAAC
AAGTACCTGCAGCTGACTAGGAACTCCTTTGCCTTGGTCCCAAGCCTTCAACGACTGATGCTCCGAAGGG
TGGCCCTTAAAAATGTGGATAGCTCTCCTTCACCATTCCAGCCTCTTCGTAACTTGACCATTCTGGATCT
AAGCAACAACAACATAGCCAACATAAATGATGACATGTTGGAGGGTCTTGAGAAACTAGAAATTCTCGAT
TTGCAGCATAACAACTTAGCACGGCTCTGGAAACACGCAAACCCTGGTGGTCCCATTTATTTCCTAAAGG
GTCTGTCTCACCTCCACATCCTTAACTTGGAGTCCAACGGCTTTGACGAGATCCCAGTTGAGGTCTTCAA
GGATTTATTTGAACTAAAGATCATCGATTTAGGATTGAATAATTTAAACACACTTCCAGCATCTGTCTTT
AATAATCAGGTGTCTCTAAAGTCATTGAACCTTCAGAAGAATCTCATAACATCCGTTGAGAAGAAGGTTT
TCGGGCCAGCTTTCAGGAACCTGACTGAGTTAGATATGCGCTTTAATCCCTTTGATTGCACGTGTGAAAG
TATTGCCTGGTTTGTTAATTGGATTAACGAGACCCATACCAACATCCCTGAGCTGTCAAGCCACTACCTT
TGCAACACTCCACCTCACTATCATGGGTTCCCAGTGAGACTTTTTGATACATCATCTTGCAAAGACAGTG
CCCCCTTTGAACTCTTTTTCATGATCAATACCAGTATCCTGTTGATTTTTATCTTTATTGTACTTCTCAT
CCACTTTGAGGGCTGGAGGATATCTTTTTATTGGAATGTTTCAGTACATCGAGTTCTTGGTTTCAAAGAA
ATAGACAGACAGACAGAACAGTTTGAATATGCAGCATATATAATTCATGCCTATAAAGATAAGGATTGGG
TCTGGGAACATTTCTCTTCAATGGAAAAGGAAGACCAATCTCTCAAATTTTGTCTGGAAGAAAGGGACTT
TGAGGCGGGTGTTTTTGAACTAGAAGCAATTGTTAACAGCATCAAAAGAAGCAGAAAAATTATTTTTGTT
ATAACACACCATCTATTAAAAGACCCATTATGCAAAAGATTCAAGGTACATCATGCAGTTCAACAAGCTA
TTGAACAAAATCTGGATTCCATTATATTGGTTTTCCTTGAGGAGATTCCAGATTATAAACTGAACCATGC
ACTCTGTTTGCGAAGAGGAATGTTTAAATCTCACTGCATCTTGAACTGGCCAGTTCAGAAAGAACGGATA
GGTGCCTTTCGTCATAAATTGCAAGTAGCACTTGGATCCAAAAACTCTGTACATTAACTCGAGCATGCAT
CTAGAGGGCCCTATTCTATAGTGTCACCTAAATGCTAGAGCTCGCTGATCAGCCTCGACTGTGCCTTCTA
GTTGCCAGCCATCTGTTGTTTGCCCCTCCCCCGTGCCTTCCTTGACCCTGGAAGGTGCCACTCCCACTGT
CCTTTCCTAATAAAATGAGGAAATTGCATCGCATTGTCTGAGTAGGTGTCATTCTATTCTGGGGGGTGGG
GTGGGGCAGGACAGCAAGGGGGAGGATTGGGAAGACAATAGCAGGCATGCTGGGGATGCGGTGGGCTCTA
TGGCTTCTGAGGCGGAAAGAACCAGCTGGGGCTCTAGGGGGTATCCCC
[124 nt withheld, positions 3129-3252]
C
[32 nt withheld, positions 3254-3285]
CA
[57 nt withheld, positions 3288-3344]
A
[49 nt withheld, positions 3346-3394]
CCTTTGACGTTGGAGTCCACGTTCTTT
[37 nt withheld, positions 3422-3458]
ACCCTATCTCGGTCTATTCTTTTGATTTATAAGGGATTTTGGGGATTTCGGCCTATTGGTTAAAAAATGA
GCTGATTTAACAAAAATTTAACGCGAATTAATTCTGTGGAATGTGTGTCAGTTAGGGTGTGGAAAGTCCC
CAGGCTCCCCAGGCAGGCAGAAGTATGCAAAGCATGCATCTCAATTAGTCAGCAACCAGGTGTGGAAAGT
CCCCAGGCTCCCCAGCAGGCAGAAGTATGCAAAGCATGCATCTCAATTAGTCAGCAACCATAGTCCCGCC
CCTAACTCCGCCCATCCCGCCCCTAACTCCGCCCAGTTCCGCCCATTCTCCGCCCCATGGCTGACTAATT
TTTTTTATTTATGCAGAGGCCGAGGCCGCCTCTGCCTCTGAGCTATTCCAGAAGTAGTGAGGAGGCTTTT
TTGGAGGCCTAGGCTTTTGCAAAAAGCTCCCGGGAGCTTGTATATCCATTTTCGGATCTGATCAAGAGAC
AGGATGAGGATCGTTTCGCATGATTGAACAAGATGGATTGCACGCAGGTTCTCCGGCCGCTTGGGTGGAG
AGGCTATTCGGCTATGACTGGGCACAACAGACAATCGGCTGCTCTGATGCCGCCGTGTTCCGGCTGTCAG
CGCAGGGGCGCCCGGTTCTTTTTGTCAAGACCGACCTGTCCGGTGCCCTGAATGAACTGCAGGACGAGGC
AGCGCGGCTATCGTGGCTGGCCACGACGGGCGTTCCTTGCGCAGCTGTGCTCGACGTTGTCACTGAAGCG
GGAAGGGACTGGCTGCTATTGGGCGAAGTGCCGGGGCAGGATCTCCTGTCATCTCACCTTGCTCCTGCCG
AGAAAGTATCCATCATGGCTGATGCAATGCGGCGGCTGCATACGCTTGATCCGGCTACCTGCCCATTCGA
CCACCAAGCGAAACATCGCATCGAGCGAGCACGTACTCGGATGGAAGCCGGTCTTGTCGATCAGGATGAT
CTGGACGAAGAGCATCAGGGGCTCGCGCCAGCCGAACTGTTCGCCAGGCTCAAGGCGCGCATGCCCGACG
GCGAGGATCTCGTCGTGACCCATGGCGATGCCTGCTTGCCGAATATCATGGTGGAAAATGGCCGCTTTTC
TGGATTCATCGACTGTGGCCGGCTGGGTGTGGCGGACCGCTATCAGGACATAGCGTTGGCTACCCGTGAT
ATTGCTGAAGAGCTTGGCGGCGAATGGGCTGACCGCTTCCTCGTGCTTTACGGTATCGCCGCTCCCGATT
CGCAGCGCATCGCCTTCTATCGCCTTCTTGACGAGTTCTTCTGAGCGGGACTCTGGGGTTCGAAATGACC
GACCAAGCGACGCCCAACCTGCCATCACGAGATTTCGATTCCACCGCCGCCTTCTATGAAAGGTTGGGCT
TCGGAATCGTTTTCCGGGACGCCGGCTGGATGATCCTCCAGCGCGGGGATCTCATGCTGGAGTTCTTCGC
CCACCCCAACTTGTTTATTGCAGCTTATAATGGTTACAAATAAAGCAATAGCATCACAAATTTCACAAAT
AAAGCATTTTTTTCACTGCATTCTAGTTGTGGTTTGTCCAAACTCATCAATGTATCTTATCATGTCTGTA
TACCGTCGACCTCTAGCTAGAGCTTGGCGTAATCATGGTCATAGCTGTTTCCTGTGTGAAATTGTTATCC
GCTCACAATTCCACACAACATACGAGCCGGAAGCATAAAGTGTAAAGCCTGGGGTGCCTAATGAGTGAGC
TAACTCACATTAATTGCGTTGCGCTCACTGCCCGCTTTCCAGTCGGGAAACCTGTCGTGCCAGCTGCATT
AATGAATCGGCCAACGCGCGGGGAGAGGCGGTTTGCGTATTGGGCGCTCTTCCGCTTCCTCGCTCACTGA
CTCGCTGCGCTCGGTCGTTCGGCTGCGGCGAGCGGTATCAGCTCACTCAAAGGCGGTAATACGGTTATCC
ACAGAATCAGGGGATAACGCAGGAAAGAACATGTGAGCAAAAGGCCAGCAAAAGGCCAGGAACCGTAAAA
AGGCCGCGTTGCTGGCGTTTTTCCATAGGCTCCGCCCCCCTGACGAGCATCACAAAAATCGACGCTCAAG
TCAGAGGTGGCGAAACCCGACAGGACTATAAAGATACCAGGCGTTTCCCCCTGGAAGCTCCCTCGTGCGC
TCTCCTGTTCCGACCCTGCCGCTTACCGGATACCTGTCCGCCTTTCTCCCTTCGGGAAGCGTGGCGCTTT
CTCAATGCTCACGCTGTAGGTATCTCAGTTCGGTGTAGGTCGTTCGCTCCAAGCTGGGCTGTGTGCACGA
ACCCCCCGTTCAGCCCGACCGCTGCGCCTTATCCGGTAACTATCGTCTTGAGTCCAACCCGGTAAGACAC
GACTTATCGCCACTGGCAGCAGCCACTGGTAACAGGATTAGCAGAGCGAGGTATGTAGGCGGTGCTACAG
AGTTCTTGAAGTGGTGGCCTAACTACGGCTACACTAGAAGGACAGTATTTGGTATCTGCGCTCTGCTGAA
GCCAGTTACCTTCGGAAAAAGAGTTGGTAGCTCTTGATCCGGCAAACAAACCACCGCTGGTAGCGGTGGT
TTTTTTGTTTGCAAGCAGCAGATTACGCGCAGAAAAAAAGGATCTCAAGAAGATCCTTTGATCTTTTCTA
CGGGGTCTGACGCTCAGTGGAACGAAAACTCACGTTAAGGGATTTTGGTCATGAGATTATCAAAAAGGAT
CTTCACCTAGATCCTTTTAAATTAAAAATGAAGTTTTAAATCAATCTAAAGTATATATGAGTAAACTTGG
TCTGACAGTTACCAATGCTTAATCAGTGAGGCACCTATCTCAGCGATCTGTCTATTTCGTTCATCCATAG
TTGCCTGACTCCCCGTCGTGTAGATAACTACGATACGGGAGGGCTTACCATCTGGCCCCAGTGCTGCAAT
GATACCGCGAGACCCACGCTCACCGGCTCCAGATTTATCAGCAATAAACCAGCCAGCCGGAAGGGCCGAG
CGCAGAAGTGGTCCTGCAACTTTATCCGCCTCCATCCAGTCTATTAATTGTTGCCGGGAAGCTAGAGTAA
GTAGTTCGCCAGTTAATAGTTTGCGCAACGTTGTTGCCATTGCTACAGGCATCGTGGTGTCACGCTCGTC
GTTTGGTATGGCTTCATTCAGCTCCGGTTCCCAACGATCAAGGCGAGTTACATGATCCCCCATGTTGTGC
AAAAAAGCGGTTAGCTCCTTCGGTCCTCCGATCGTTGTCAGAAGTAAGTTGGCCGCAGTGTTATCACTCA
TGGTTATGGCAGCACTGCATAATTCTCTTACTGTCATGCCATCCGTAAGATGCTTTTCTGTGACTGGTGA
GTACTCAACCAAGTCATTCTGAGAATAGTGTATGCGGCGACCGAGTTGCTCTTGCCCGGCGTCAATACGG
GATAATACCGCGCCACATAGCAGAACTTTAAAAGTGCTCATCATTGGAAAACGTTCTTCGGGGCGAAAAC
TCTCAAGGATCTTACCGCTGTTGAGATCCAGTTCGATGTAACCCACTCGTGCACCCAACTGATCTTCAGC
ATCTTTTACTTTCACCAGCGTTTCTGGGTGAGCAAAAACAGGAAGGCAAAATGCCGCAAAAAAGGGAATA
AGGGCGACACGGAAATGTTGAATACTCATACTCTTCCTTTTTCAATATTATTGAAGCATTTATCAGGGTT
ATTGTCTCATGAGCGGATACATATTTGAATGTATTTAGAAAAATAAACAAATAGGGGTTCCGCGCACATT
TCCCCGAAAAGTGCCACCTGACGTCGACGGATCGGGAGATCTCCCGATCCCCTATGGTCGACTCTCAGTA
CAATCTGCTCTGATGCCGCATAGTTAAGCCAGTATCTGCTCCCTGCTTGTGTGTTGGAGGTCGCTGAGTA
GTGCGCGAGCAAAATTTAAGCTACAACAAGGCAAGGCTTGACCGACAATTGCATGAAGAATCTGCTTAGG
GTTAGGCGTTTTGCGCTGCTTCGCGATGTACGGGCCAGATATACGCGTTGACATTGATTATTGACTAGTT
ATTAATAGTAATCAATTACGGGGTCATTAGTTCATAGCCCATATATGGAGTTCCGCGTTACATAACTTAC
GGTAAATGGCCCGCCTGGCTGACCGCCCAACGACCCCCGCCCATTGACGTCAATAATGACGTATGTTCCC
ATAGTAACGCCAATAGGGACTTTCCATTGACGTCAATGGGTGGACTATTTACGGTAAACTGCCCACTTGG
CAGTACATCAAGTGTATCATATGCCAAGTACGCCCCCTATTGACGTCAATGACGGTAAATGGCCCGCCTG
GCATTATGCCCAGTACATGACCTTATGGGACTTTCCTACTTGGCAGTACATCTACGTATTAGTCATCGCT
ATTACCATGGTGATGCGGTTTTGGCAGTACATCAATGGGCGTGGATAGCGGTTTGACTCACGGGGATTTC
CAAGTCTCCACCCCATTGACGTCAATGGGAGTTTGTTTTGGCACCAAAATCAACGGGACTTTCCAAAATG
TCGTAACAACTCCGCCCCATTGACGCAAATGGGCGGTAGGCGTGTACGGTGGGAGGTCTATATAAGCAGA
GCTCTCTGGCTAACTAGAGAACCCACTGCTTACTGGCTTATCGAAATTAATACGACTCACTATAGGGAGA
CCCAAGCTTG
