>Addgene plasmid #32712 | hTLR3-pcDNA3 | addgene partial sequence | sequence record 38887 | CMV-F 5'-CGCAAATGGGCGGTAGGCGTG-3'
AGCGACTCTCTGGCTAACTAGAGAACCCACTGCTTACTGGCTTATCGAAATTAATACGACTCACTATAGG
GAGACCCAAGCTTGGTACCGAGCTCGGATCCACTAGTAACGGCCGCCAGTGTGCTGGAATTCACCATGTC
TGCACTTCTGATCCTAGCTCTTGTTGGAGCTGCAGTTGCTGACTACAAAGACGATGACGACAAGCTTGGG
ATGCTGTGTGCATCCTCCACCACCAAGTGCACTGTTAGCCATGAAGTTGCTGACTGCAGCCACCTGAAGT
TGACTCAGGTACCCGATGATCTACCCACAAACATAACAGTGTTGAACCTTACCCATAATCAACTCAGAAG
ATTACCAGCCGCCAACTTCACAAGGTATAGCCAGCTAACTAGCTTGGATGTAGGATTTAACACCATCTCA
AAACTGGAGCCAGAATTGTGCCAGAAACTTCCCATGTTAAAAGTTTTGAACCTCCAGCACAATGAGCTAT
CTCAACTTTCTGATAAAACCTTTGCCTTCTGCACGAATTTGACTGGACTCCATCTCATGTCCAACTCAAT
CCAGAAAATTAAAAATAATCCCTTTGTCAAGCAGAAGAATTTAATCACATTAGATCTGTCTCATAATGGC
TTGTCATCTACAAAATTAGGAACTCAGGTTCAGCTGGAAAT
